>Addgene plasmid #195106 | pX459-sgRNA4-CTCF-3p-UTR | addgene full sequence | sequence record 383878 | Addgene Partial NGS Result
GAGGGCCTATTTCCCATGATTCCTTCATATTTGCATATACGATACAAGGCTGTTAGAGAGATAATTGGAA
TTAATTTGACTGTAAACACAAAGATATTAGTACAAAATACGTGACGTAGAAAGTAATAATTTCTTGGGTA
GTTTGCAGTTTTAAAATTATGTTTTAAAATGGACTATCATATGCTTACCGTAACTTGAAAGTATTTCGAT
TTCTTGGCTTTATATATCTTGTGGAAAGGACGAAACACCGGTTTTCGTTCTCGGTATGTTGTTTTAGAGC
TAGAAATAGCAAGTTAAAATAAGGCTAGTCCGTTATCAACTTGAAAAAGTGGCACCGAGTCGGTGCTTTT
TTGTTTTAGAGCTAGAAATAGCAAGTTAAAATAAGGCTAGTCCGTTTTTAGCGCGTGCGCCAATTCTGCA
GACAAATGGCTCTAGAGGTACCCGTTACATAACTTACGGTAAATGGCCCGCCTGGCTGACCGCCCAACGA
CCCCCGCCCATTGACGTCAATAGTAACGCCAATAGGGACTTTCCATTGACGTCAATGGGTGGAGTATTTA
CGGTAAACTGCCCACTTGGCAGTACATCAAGTGTATCATATGCCAAGTACGCCCCCTATTGACGTCAATG
ACGGTAAATGGCCCGCCTGGCATTGTGCCCAGTACATGACCTTATGGGACTTTCCTACTTGGCAGTACAT
CTACGTATTAGTCATCGCTATTACCATGGTCGAGGTGAGCCCCACGTTCTGCTTCACTCTCCCCATCTCC
CCCCCCTCCCCACCCCCAATTTTGTATTTATTTATTTTTTAATTATTTTGTGCAGCGATGGGGGCGGGGG
GGGGGGGGGGGCGCGCGCCAGGGGGGGGGGGGGGGGGGGGGGGGGGGGGGGGGGCGAGGGGGAGAGGTGC
GGCGGCAGCCAATCAGAGCGGCGCGCTCCGAAAGTTTCCTTTTATGGCGAGGCGGCGGCGGCGGCGGCCC
TATAAAAAGCGAAGCGCGCGGCGGGCGGGAGTCGCTGCGGCGCTGCCTTCGCCCCGTGCCCCGCTCCGCC
GCCGCCTCGCGCCGCCCGCCCCGGCTCTGACTGACCGCGTTACTCCCACAGGTGAGCGGGCGGGACGGCC
CTTCTCCTCCGGGCTGTAATTAGCTGAGCAAGAGGTAAGGGTTTAAGGGATGGTTGGTTGGTGGGGTATT
AATGTTTAATTACCTGGAGCACCTGCCTGAAATCACTTTTTTTCAGGTTGGACCGGTGCCACCATGGACT
ATAAGGACCACGACGGAGACTACAAGGATCATGATATTGATTACAAAGACGATGACGATAAGATGGCCCC
AAAGAAGAAGCGGAAGGTCGGTATCCACGGAGTCCCAGCAGCCGACAAGAAGTACAGCATCGGCCTGGAC
ATCGGCACCAACTCTGTGGGCTGGGCCGTGATCACCGACGAGTACAAGGTGCCCAGCAAGAAATTCAAGG
TGCTGGGCAACACCGACCGGCACAGCATCAAGAAGAACCTGATCGGAGCCCTGCTGTTCGACAGCGGCGA
AACAGCCGAGGCCACCCGGCTGAAGAGAACCGCCAGAAGAAGATACACCAGACGGAAGAACCGGATCTGC
TATCTGCAAGAGATCTTCAGCAACGAGATGGCCAAGGTGGACGACAGCTTCTTCCACAGACTGGAAGAGT
CCTTCCTGGTGGAAGAGGATAAGAAGCACGAGCGGCACCCCATCTTCGGCAACATCGTGGACGAGGTGGC
CTACCACGAGAAGTACCCCACCATCTACCACCTGAGAAAGAAACTGGTGGACAGCACCGACAAGGCCGAC
CTGCGGCTGATCTATCTGGCCCTGGCCCACATGATCAAGTTCCGGGGCCACTTCCTGATCGAGGGCGACC
TGAACCCCGACAACAGCGACGTGGACAAGCTGTTCATCCAGCTGGTGCAGACCTACAACCAGCTGTTCGA
GGAAAACCCCATCAACGCCAGCGGCGTGGACGCCAAGGCCATCCTGTCTGCCAGACTGAGCAAGAGCAGA
CGGCTGGAAAATCTGATCGCCCAGCTGCCCGGCGAGAAGAAGAATGGCCTGTTCGGAAACCTGATTGCCC
TGAGCCTGGGCCTGACCCCCAACTTCAAGAGCAACTTCGACCTGGCCGAGGATGCCAAACTGCAGCTGAG
CAAGGACACCTACGACGACGACCTGGACAACCTGCTGGCCCAGATCGGCGACCAGTACGCCGACCTGTTT
CTGGCCGCCAAGAACCTGTCCGACGCCATCCTGCTGAGCGACATCCTGAGAGTGAACACCGAGATCACCA
AGGCCCCCCTGAGCGCCTCTATGATCAAGAGATACGACGAGCACCACCAGGACCTGACCCTGCTGAAAGC
TCTCGTGCGGCAGCAGCTGCCTGAGAAGTACAAAGAGATTTTCTTCGACCAGAGCAAGAACGGCTACGCC
GGCTACATTGACGGCGGAGCCAGCCAGGAAGAGTTCTACAAGTTCATCAAGCCCATCCTGGAAAAGATGG
ACGGCACCGAGGAACTGCTCGTGAAGCTGAACAGAGAGGACCTGCTGCGGAAGCAGCGGACCTTCGACAA
CGGCAGCATCCCCCACCAGATCCACCTGGGAGAGCTGCACGCCATTCTGCGGCGGCAGGAAGATTTTTAC
CCATTCCTGAAGGACAACCGGGAAAAGATCGAGAAGATCCTGACCTTCCGCATCCCCTACTACGTGGGCC
CTCTGGCCAGGGGAAACAGCAGATTCGCCTGGATGACCAGAAAGAGCGAGGAAACCATCACCCCCTGGAA
CTTCGAGGAAGTGGTGGACAAGGGCGCTTCCGCCCAGAGCTTCATCGAGCGGATGACCAACTTCGATAAG
AACCTGCCCAACGAGAAGGTGCTGCCCAAGCACAGCCTGCTGTACGAGTACTTCACCGTGTATAACGAGC
TGACCAAAGTGAAATACGTGACCGAGGGAATGAGAAAGCCCGCCTTCCTGAGCGGCGAGCAGAAAAAGGC
CATCGTGGACCTGCTGTTCAAGACCAACCGGAAAGTGACCGTGAAGCAGCTGAAAGAGGACTACTTCAAG
AAAATCGAGTGCTTCGACTCCGTGGAAATCTCCGGCGTGGAAGATCGGTTCAACGCCTCCCTGGGCACAT
ACCACGATCTGCTGAAAATTATCAAGGACAAGGACTTCCTGGACAATGAGGAAAACGAGGACATTCTGGA
AGATATCGTGCTGACCCTGACACTGTTTGAGGACAGAGAGATGATCGAGGAACGGCTGAAAACCTATGCC
CACCTGTTCGACGACAAAGTGATGAAGCAGCTGAAGCGGCGGAGATACACCGGCTGGGGCAGGCTGAGCC
GGAAGCTGATCAACGGCATCCGGGACAAGCAGTCCGGCAAGACAATCCTGGATTTCCTGAAGTCCGACGG
CTTCGCCAACAGAAACTTCATGCAGCTGATCCACGACGACAGCCTGACCTTTAAAGAGGACATCCAGAAA
GCCCAGGTGTCCGGCCAGGGCGATAGCCTGCACGAGCACATTGCCAATCTGGCCGGCAGCCCCGCCATTA
AGAAGGGCATCCTGCAGACAGTGAAGGTGGTGGACGAGCTCGTGAAAGTGATGGGCCGGCACAAGCCCGA
GAACATCGTGATCGAAATGGCCAGAGAGAACCAGACCACCCAGAAGGGACAGAAGAACAGCCGCGAGAGA
ATGAAGCGGATCGAAGAGGGCATCAAAGAGCTGGGCAGCCAGATCCTGAAAGAACACCCCGTGGAAAACA
CCCAGCTGCAGAACGAGAAGCTGTACCTGTACTACCTGCAGAATGGGCGGGATATGTACGTGGACCAGGA
ACTGGACATCAACCGGCTGTCCGACTACGATGTGGACCATATCGTGCCTCAGAGCTTTCTGAAGGACGAC
TCCATCGACAACAAGGTGCTGACCAGAAGCGACAAGAACCGGGGCAAGAGCGACAACGTGCCCTCCGAAG
AGGTCGTGAAGAAGATGAAGAACTACTGGCGGCAGCTGCTGAACGCCAAGCTGATTACCCAGAGAAAGTT
CGACAATCTGACCAAGGCCGAGAGAGGCGGCCTGAGCGAACTGGATAAGGCCGGCTTCATCAAGAGACAG
CTGGTGGAAACCCGGCAGATCACAAAGCACGTGGCACAGATCCTGGACTCCCGGATGAACACTAAGTACG
ACGAGAATGACAAGCTGATCCGGGAAGTGAAAGTGATCACCCTGAAGTCCAAGCTGGTGTCCGATTTCCG
GAAGGATTTCCAGTTTTACAAAGTGCGCGAGATCAACAACTACCACCACGCCCACGACGCCTACCTGAAC
GCCGTCGTGGGAACCGCCCTGATCAAAAAGTACCCTAAGCTGGAAAGCGAGTTCGTGTACGGCGACTACA
AGGTGTACGACGTGCGGAAGATGATCGCCAAGAGCGAGCAGGAAATCGGCAAGGCTACCGCCAAGTACTT
CTTCTACAGCAACATCATGAACTTTTTCAAGACCGAGATTACCCTGGCCAACGGCGAGATCCGGAAGCGG
CCTCTGATCGAGACAAACGGCGAAACCGGGGAGATCGTGTGGGATAAGGGCCGGGATTTTGCCACCGTGC
GGAAAGTGCTGAGCATGCCCCAAGTGAATATCGTGAAAAAGACCGAGGTGCAGACAGGCGGCTTCAGCAA
AGAGTCTATCCTGCCCAAGAGGAACAGCGATAAGCTGATCGCCAGAAAGAAGGACTGGGACCCTAAGAAG
TACGGCGGCTTCGACAGCCCCACCGTGGCCTATTCTGTGCTGGTGGTGGCCAAAGTGGAAAAGGGCAAGT
CCAAGAAACTGAAGAGTGTGAAAGAGCTGCTGGGGATCACCATCATGGAAAGAAGCAGCTTCGAGAAGAA
TCCCATCGACTTTCTGGAAGCCAAGGGCTACAAAGAAGTGAAAAAGGACCTGATCATCAAGCTGCCTAAG
TACTCCCTGTTCGAGCTGGAAAACGGCCGGAAGAGAATGCTGGCCTCTGCCGGCGAACTGCAGAAGGGAA
ACGAACTGGCCCTGCCCTCCAAATATGTGAACTTCCTGTACCTGGCCAGCCACTATGAGAAGCTGAAGGG
CTCCCCCGAGGATAATGAGCAGAAACAGCTGTTTGTGGAACAGCACAAGCACTACCTGGACGAGATCATC
GAGCAGATCAGCGAGTTCTCCAAGAGAGTGATCCTGGCCGACGCTAATCTGGACAAAGTGCTGTCCGCCT
ACAACAAGCACCGGGATAAGCCCATCAGAGAGCAGGCCGAGAATATCATCCACCTGTTTACCCTGACCAA
TCTGGGAGCCCCTGCCGCCTTCAAGTACTTTGACACCACCATCGACCGGAAGAGGTACACCAGCACCAAA
GAGGTGCTGGACGCCACCCTGATCCACCAGAGCATCACCGGCCTGTACGAGACACGGATCGACCTGTCTC
AGCTGGGAGGCGACAAAAGGCCGGCGGCCACGAAAAAGGCCGGCCAGGCAAAAAAGAAAAAGGAATTCGG
CAGTGGAGAGGGCAGAGGAAGTCTGCTAACATGCGGTGACGTCGAGGAGAATCCTGGCCCAATGACCGAG
TACAAGCCCACGGTGCGCCTCGCCACCCGCGACGACGTCCCCAGGGCCGTACGCACCCTCGCCGCCGCGT
TCGCCGACTACCCCGCCACGCGCCACACCGTCGATCCGGACCGCCACATCGAGCGGGTCACCGAGCTGCA
AGAACTCTTCCTCACGCGCGTCGGGCTCGACATCGGCAAGGTGTGGGTCGCGGACGACGGCGCCGCGGTG
GCGGTCTGGACCACGCCGGAGAGCGTCGAAGCGGGGGCGGTGTTCGCCGAGATCGGCCCGCGCATGGCCG
AGTTGAGCGGTTCCCGGCTGGCCGCGCAGCAACAGATGGAAGGCCTCCTGGCGCCGCACCGGCCCAAGGA
GCCCGCGTGGTTCCTGGCCACCGTCGGAGTCTCGCCCGACCACCAGGGCAAGGGTCTGGGCAGCGCCGTC
GTGCTCCCCGGAGTGGAGGCGGCCGAGCGCGCCGGGGTGCCCGCCTTCCTGGAGACCTCCGCGCCCCGCA
ACCTCCCCTTCTACGAGCGGCTCGGCTTCACCGTCACCGCCGACGTCGAGGTGCCCGAAGGACCGCGCAC
CTGGTGCATGACCCGCAAGCCCGGTGCCTGAGAATTCTAACTAGAGCTCGCTGATCAGCCTCGACTGTGC
CTTCTAGTTGCCAGCCATCTGTTGTTTGCCCCTCCCCCGTGCCTTCCTTGACCCTGGAAGGTGCCACTCC
CACTGTCCTTTCCTAATAAAATGAGGAAATTGCATCGCATTGTCTGAGTAGGTGTCATTCTATTCTGGGG
GGTGGGGTGGGGCAGGACAGCAAGGGGGAGGATTGGGAAGAGAATAGCAGGCATGCTGGGGAGCGGCCGC
AGGAACCCCTAGTGATGGAGTTGGCCACTCCCTCTCTGCGCGCTCGCTCGCTCACTGAGGCCGGGCGACC
AAAGGTCGCCCGACGCCCGGGCTTTGCCCGGGCGGCCTCAGTGAGCGAGCGAGCGCGCAGCTGCCTGCAG
GGGCGCCTGATGCGGTATTTTCTCCTTACGCATCTGTGCGGTATTTCACACCGCATA
[95 nt withheld, positions 6638-6732]
T
[46 nt withheld, positions 6734-6779]
C
[141 nt withheld, positions 6781-6921]
CCTTTGACGTTGGAGTCCACGTTCTTT
[37 nt withheld, positions 6949-6985]
ACTCTATCTCGGGCTATTCTTTTGATTTATAAGGGATTTTGCCGATTTCGGTCTATTGGTTAAAAAATGA
GCTGATTTAACAAAAATTTAACGCGAATTTTAACAAAATATTAACGTTTACAATTTTATGGTGCACTCTC
AGTACAATCTGCTCTGATGCCGCATAGTTAAGCCAGCCCCGACACCCGCCAACACCCGCTGACGCGCCCT
GACGGGCTTGTCTGCTCCCGGCATCCGCTTACAGACAAGCTGTGACCGTCTCCGGGAGCTGCATGTGTCA
GAGGTTTTCACCGTCATCACCGAAACGCGCGAGACGAAAGGGCCTCGTGATACGCCTATTTTTATAGGTT
AATGTCATGATAATAATGGTTTCTTAGACGTCAGGTGGCACTTTTCGGGGAAATGTGCGCGGAACCCCTA
TTTGTTTATTTTTCTAAATACATTCAAATATGTATCCGCTCATGAGACAATAACCCTGATAAATGCTTCA
ATAATATTGAAAAAGGAAGAGTATGAGTATTCAACATTTCCGTGTCGCCCTTATTCCCTTTTTTGCGGCA
TTTTGCCTTCCTGTTTTTGCTCACCCAGAAACGCTGGTGAAAGTAAAAGATGCTGAAGATCAGTTGGGTG
CACGAGTGGGTTACATCGAACTGGATCTCAACAGCGGTAAGATCCTTGAGAGTTTTCGCCCCGAAGAACG
TTTTCCAATGATGAGCACTTTTAAAGTTCTGCTATGTGGCGCGGTATTATCCCGTATTGACGCCGGGCAA
GAGCAACTCGGTCGCCGCATACACTATTCTCAGAATGACTTGGTTGAGTACTCACCAGTCACAGAAAAGC
ATCTTACGGATGGCATGACAGTAAGAGAATTATGCAGTGCTGCCATAACCATGAGTGATAACACTGCGGC
CAACTTACTTCTGACAACGATCGGAGGACCGAAGGAGCTAACCGCTTTTTTGCACAACATGGGGGATCAT
GTAACTCGCCTTGATCGTTGGGAACCGGAGCTGAATGAAGCCATACCAAACGACGAGCGTGACACCACGA
TGCCTGTAGCAATGGCAACAACGTTGCGCAAACTATTAACTGGCGAACTACTTACTCTAGCTTCCCGGCA
ACAATTAATAGACTGGATGGAGGCGGATAAAGTTGCAGGACCACTTCTGCGCTCGGCCCTTCCGGCTGGC
TGGTTTATTGCTGATAAATCTGGAGCCGGTGAGCGTGGAAGCCGCGGTATCATTGCAGCACTGGGGCCAG
ATGGTAAGCCCTCCCGTATCGTAGTTATCTACACGACGGGGAGTCAGGCAACTATGGATGAACGAAATAG
ACAGATCGCTGAGATAGGTGCCTCACTGATTAAGCATTGGTAACTGTCAGACCAAGTTTACTCATATATA
CTTTAGATTGATTTAAAACTTCATTTTTAATTTAAAAGGATCTAGGTGAAGATCCTTTTTGATAATCTCA
TGACCAAAATCCCTTAACGTGAGTTTTCGTTCCACTGAGCGTCAGACCCCGTAGAAAAGATCAAAGGATC
TTCTTGAGATCCTTTTTTTCTGCGCGTAATCTGCTGCTTGCAAACAAAAAAACCACCGCTACCAGCGGTG
GTTTGTTTGCCGGATCAAGAGCTACCAACTCTTTTTCCGAAGGTAACTGGCTTCAGCAGAGCGCAGATAC
CAAATACTGTTCTTCTAGTGTAGCCGTAGTTAGGCCACCACTTCAAGAACTCTGTAGCACCGCCTACATA
CCTCGCTCTGCTAATCCTGTTACCAGTGGCTGCTGCCAGTGGCGATAAGTCGTGTCTTACCGGGTTGGAC
TCAAGACGATAGTTACCGGATAAGGCGCAGCGGTCGGGCTGAACGGGGGGTTCGTGCACACAGCCCAGCT
TGGAGCGAACGACCTACACCGAACTGAGATACCTACAGCGTGAGCTATGAGAAAGCGCCACGCTTCCCGA
AGGGAGAAAGGCGGACAGGTATCCGGTAAGCGGCAGGGTCGGAACAGGAGAGCGCACGAGGGAGCTTCCA
GGGGGAAACGCCTGGTATCTTTATAGTCCTGTCGGGTTTCGCCACCTCTGACTTGAGCGTCGATTTTTGT
GATGCTCGTCAGGGGGGCGGAGCCTATGGAAAAAGGCCAGCAACGCGGCCTTTTTACGGTTCCTGGCCTT
TTGCTGGCCTTTTGCTCACATGT
Features (pLannotate 1.2.2; 19 found; start..end, strand, type, name):
      1..241     +  promoter       U6 promoter: RNA polymerase III promoter for human U6 snRNA
    271..346     +  misc_RNA       gRNA scaffold: guide RNA scaffold for the Streptococcus pyogenes CRISPR/Cas9 system
    353..396     +  misc_RNA       gRNA scaffold (fragment): guide RNA scaffold for the Streptococcus pyogenes CRISPR/Cas9 system
    443..728     +  enhancer       CMV enhancer: human cytomegalovirus immediate early enhancer; contains an 18-bp deletion relative to the standard CMV enhancer
    730..1007    +  promoter       chicken β-actin promoter: No description available
   1008..1236    +  intron         hybrid intron: hybrid between chicken β-actin (CBA) and minute virus of mice (MMV) introns (Gray et al., 2011)
   1374..2975    +  CDS            Cas9(N): N-terminal portion of Streptococcus pyogenes Cas9 (Zetsche et al., 2015)
   2976..5474    +  CDS            Cas9(C): C-terminal portion of Streptococcus pyogenes Cas9 (Zetsche et al., 2015)
   5475..5522    +  CDS            nucleoplasmin NLS: bipartite nuclear localization signal from nucleoplasmin
   5592..6191    +  CDS            PuroR (fragment): puromycin N-acetyltransferase; pac from Streptomyces; confers resistance to puromycin
   6225..6336    +  polyA_signal   bGH poly(A) signal: bovine growth hormone polyadenylation signal
   6441..6581    +  repeat_region  AAV2 ITR: inverted terminal repeat of adeno-associated virus serotype 2 inverted
   6586..6637    -  misc_feature   bom (fragment): basis of mobility region from pBR322
   6656..7111    +  rep_origin     f1 ori (sequence partly withheld): f1 bacteriophage origin of replication; arrow indicates direction of (+) strand synthesis
   7112..7161    -  misc_feature   bom (fragment): basis of mobility region from pBR322
   7263..7298    -  CDS            rop (fragment): Rop protein, which maintains plasmids at low copy number; rop
   7393..7497    +  promoter       AmpR promoter: bla
   7498..8358    +  CDS            AmpR: β-lactamase; bla; confers resistance to ampicillin, carbenicillin, and related antibiotics
   8529..9117    +  rep_origin     ori: high-copy-number ColE1/pMB1/pBR322/pUC origin of replication
