[The description below was written by a language model from this plasmid's Addgene catalogue record and pLannotate feature annotations shown in this document.]
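Description:
pX459-sgRNA4-CTCF-3p-UTR is a 9,178 bp all-in-one CRISPR plasmid for transient expression in mammalian cells, built on the PX459 V2.0 backbone. It is propagated in E. coli through a high-copy ColE1/pUC-type origin and selected with ampicillin via the β-lactamase gene. An f1 phage origin is also present, and the annotation picks up short bom and rop fragments as well as a single AAV2 ITR, which appear to be backbone remnants rather than a functional packaging arrangement.

The plasmid carries two expression units. A human U6 RNA polymerase III promoter drives a single guide RNA consisting of a 20-nt spacer fused to the Streptococcus pyogenes gRNA scaffold. The spacer was inserted at the BbsI sites, which were destroyed during cloning, and it targets a site just downstream of the human CTCF 3' UTR. Downstream, a hybrid promoter made of the CMV enhancer, the chicken β-actin promoter and a hybrid intron drives SpCas9 nuclease, which the annotation software splits into N- and C-terminal portions although the two are contiguous. Cas9 carries a C-terminal nucleoplasmin nuclear localization signal and, according to the record, is joined through a 2A peptide to puromycin N-acetyltransferase, with a bovine growth hormone polyadenylation signal ending the transcript. The 2A linkage yields Cas9 and the resistance enzyme from one transcript, so brief puromycin treatment enriches for transfected cells that express the nuclease.

The construct is used to cut the genome near the end of the human CTCF gene. The record does not state the intended editing outcome (for example knock-in of a tag with a donor, or deletion in combination with other guides), though the "sgRNA4" name suggests it belongs to a set of guides for this region.
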