Addgene plasmid #195106: pX459-sgRNA4-CTCF-3p-UTR
Purpose: Vector for transient expression of spCas9-nuclease (V2.0) and a sgRNA targeting downstream of the human CTCF 3'UTR. Puromycin selection (2A-fusion).
Depositing lab: Job Dekker. Depositing organization: University of Massachusetts, Worcester. Publication: A cohesin traffic pattern genetically linked to gene regulation. Valton AL, Venev SV, Mair B, Khokhar ES, Tong AHY, Usaj M, Chan K, Pai AA, Moffat J, Dekker J. Nat Struct Mol Biol. 2022 Dec 8. doi: 10.1038/s41594-022-00890-9. PubMed 36482254.
Backbone
  Vector backbone: PX459 V2.0 Addgene plasmid #62988
  Total vector size (bp): 9178
  Vector type: Mammalian Expression, CRISPR
  Selectable markers: Puromycin
Growth in bacteria
  Bacterial resistance: Ampicillin, 100 μg/mL
  Growth temperature: 37°C
  Growth strain: DH5alpha
  Copy number: Unknown
Gene/Insert
  Gene/Insert name: sgRNA against CTCF 3' UTR region
  gRNA/shRNA sequence: GTTTTCGTTCTCGGTATGTT
  Species: H. sapiens (human)
  Cloning method: Restriction Enzyme; 5′ cloning site BbsI (destroyed during cloning); 3′ cloning site BbsI (destroyed during cloning)
  Sequencing primers: 5′ GACTATCATATGCTTACCGT
Terms and licenses: Academic/Nonprofit Terms; Industry Terms: Not Available to Industry
Depositor comments: Please visit https://www.biorxiv.org/content/10.1101/2021.07.29.454218v1 for bioRxiv preprint.
How to cite: pX459-sgRNA4-CTCF-3p-UTR was a gift from Job Dekker (Addgene plasmid # 195106 ; http://n2t.net/addgene:195106 ; RRID:Addgene_195106)
